Addgene plasmid #92165: CMV-sgE1TSS-short-3'box
Purpose: sgRNA expression vector for Evx1as RNA tethering assay
Depositing lab: Xiaohua Shen. Depositing organization: Tsinghua University. Publication: Divergent lncRNAs Regulate Gene Expression and Lineage Differentiation in Pluripotent Cells. Luo S, Lu JY, Liu L, Yin Y, Chen C, Han X, Wu B, Xu R, Liu W, Yan P, Shao W, Lu Z, Li H, Na J, Tang F, Wang J, Zhang YE, Shen X. Cell Stem Cell. 2016 May 5;18(5):637-52. doi: 10.1016/j.stem.2016.01.024. Epub 2016 Mar 17. PubMed 26996597.
Backbone
  Vector backbone: pcDNA3.1
  Vector type: CRISPR
  Selectable markers: Neomycin (select with G418)
Growth in bacteria
  Bacterial resistance: Ampicillin, 100 μg/mL
  Growth temperature: 37°C
  Growth strain: DH5alpha
  Copy number: High Copy
Gene/Insert
  Gene/Insert name: Evx1as short isoform
  gRNA/shRNA sequence: gttttagagctagaaatagcaagttaaaataaggctagtccgttatcaacttgaaaaagtggcaccgagtcggtgctttt
  Species: M. musculus (mouse)
  Insert size (bp): 621
  Promoter: CMV
  Cloning method: Unknown
Terms and licenses: Academic/Nonprofit Terms; Industry Terms: Not Available to Industry
Depositor comments: Please note that there are some discrepancies between Addgene's quality control sequence and the depositor's sequence. The depositor noted that these discrepancies do NOT affect plasmid function.
How to cite: CMV-sgE1TSS-short-3'box was a gift from Xiaohua Shen (Addgene plasmid # 92165 ; http://n2t.net/addgene:92165 ; RRID:Addgene_92165)
