[The description below was written by a language model from this plasmid's Addgene catalogue record and pLannotate feature annotations shown in this document.]
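Description:
CMV-sgE1TSS-short-3'box is a pcDNA3.1-based mammalian expression plasmid of about 5.8 kb, catalogued as a CRISPR vector and built to express a guide RNA fused to a long noncoding RNA for an Evx1as RNA tethering assay. It is propagated in E. coli at high copy from a ColE1/pUC-type origin under ampicillin selection (AmpR with its bla promoter). It also carries an f1 origin and remnants of lac regulatory elements from the backbone. For selection in mammalian cells, an SV40 enhancer/early promoter drives the neomycin phosphotransferase gene, which confers G418 resistance and is followed by the SV40 polyadenylation signal. A short ble fragment annotated after neo appears to be a backbone remnant.

The payload sits downstream of the human CMV immediate-early enhancer and promoter, so the guide is transcribed by RNA polymerase II rather than from a typical Pol III promoter such as U6. A Streptococcus pyogenes Cas9 gRNA scaffold is annotated shortly after the promoter. It is followed by roughly 700 bp of unannotated sequence that is consistent with the recorded 621 bp insert, the short isoform of mouse Evx1as. The name suggests a spacer directed at a transcription start site ("E1TSS") and a terminal 3' box element for non-polyadenylated 3' end formation, but neither the spacer nor the 3' box is annotated or described in the record. No Cas9 or dCas9 coding sequence is present, so that protein would have to be supplied separately.

The depositor's sequence and the repository's sequencing result differ by a few nucleotides, but their feature maps are equivalent. The depositor states that these discrepancies do not affect function.
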