Features (pLannotate 1.2.2; 17 found; start..end, strand, type, name):
     28..80      -  misc_feature   bom (fragment): basis of mobility region from pBR322
    235..614     +  enhancer       CMV enhancer: human cytomegalovirus immediate early enhancer
    615..818     +  promoter       CMV promoter: human cytomegalovirus (CMV) immediate early promoter
    857..932     +  misc_RNA       gRNA scaffold: guide RNA scaffold for the Streptococcus pyogenes CRISPR/Cas9 system
   1640..1658    +  promoter       SV40 promoter (fragment): SV40 enhancer and early promoter
   1679..2107    +  rep_origin     f1 ori (sequence partly withheld): f1 bacteriophage origin of replication; arrow indicates direction of (+) strand synthesis
   2121..2450    +  promoter       SV40 promoter: SV40 enhancer and early promoter
   2517..3308    +  CDS            neo: KKA2_KLEPN - Also known as kan, nptII. Experimental evidence at protein level: Swiss-Prot protein existence level 1. Resistance to kanamycin, neomycin, paromomycin, ribostamycin, butirosin and gentamicin B. From Klebsiella pneumoniae.
   3332..3490    +  CDS            ble (fragment): BLE_KLEPN - Experimental evidence at protein level: Swiss-Prot protein existence level 1. Binding protein with a strong affinity to the bleomycin family of antibiotics. Binds to CL990; an antimitotic-antibiotic compound. From Klebsiella pneumoniae.
   3485..3606    +  polyA_signal   SV40 poly(A) signal: SV40 polyadenylation signal
   3679..3695    -  protein_bind   lac operator: The lac repressor binds to the lac operator to inhibit transcription in E. coli. This inhibition can be relieved by adding lactose or isopropyl-β-D-thiogalactopyranoside (IPTG). lac repressor encoded by lacI
   3703..3733    -  promoter       lac promoter: promoter for the E. coli lac operon
   3748..3769    -  protein_bind   CAP binding site: CAP binding activates transcription in the presence of cAMP. E. coli catabolite activator protein
   3782..3874    -  CDS            lacI (fragment): lac repressor; lacI; The lac repressor binds to the lac operator to inhibit transcription in E. coli. This inhibition can be relieved by adding lactose or isopropyl-β-D-thiogalactopyranoside (IPTG).
   4057..4642    -  rep_origin     ori: high-copy-number ColE1/pMB1/pBR322/pUC origin of replication
   4813..5673    -  CDS            AmpR: β-lactamase; bla; confers resistance to ampicillin, carbenicillin, and related antibiotics
   5674..5778    -  promoter       AmpR promoter: bla
>Addgene plasmid #92165 | CMV-sgE1TSS-short-3'box | depositor full sequence | sequence record 177434 | CMV-sgE1TSS-short-3'box sequence 5809 bps
GACGGATCGGGAGATCTCCCGATCCCCTATGGTGCACTCTCAGTACAATCTGCTCTGATGCCGCATAGTT
AAGCCAGTATCTGCTCCCTGCTTGTGTGTTGGAGGTCGCTGAGTAGTGCGCGAGCAAAATTTAAGCTACA
ACAAGGCAAGGCTTGACCGACAATTGCATGAAGAATCTGCTTAGGGTTAGGCGTTTTGCGCTGCTTCGCG
ATGTACGGGCCAGATATACGCGTTGACATTGATTATTGACTAGTTATTAATAGTAATCAATTACGGGGTC
ATTAGTTCATAGCCCATATATGGAGTTCCGCGTTACATAACTTACGGTAAATGGCCCGCCTGGCTGACCG
CCCAACGACCCCCGCCCATTGACGTCAATAATGACGTATGTTCCCATAGTAACGCCAATAGGGACTTTCC
ATTGACGTCAATGGGTGGAGTATTTACGGTAAACTGCCCACTTGGCAGTACATCAAGTGTATCATATGCC
AAGTACGCCCCCTATTGACGTCAATGACGGTAAATGGCCCGCCTGGCATTATGCCCAGTACATGACCTTA
TGGGACTTTCCTACTTGGCAGTACATCTACGTATTAGTCATCGCTATTACCATGGTGATGCGGTTTTGGC
AGTACATCAATGGGCGTGGATAGCGGTTTGACTCACGGGGATTTCCAAGTCTCCACCCCATTGACGTCAA
TGGGAGTTTGTTTTGGCACCAAAATCAACGGGACTTTCCAAAATGTCGTAACAACTCCGCCCCATTGACG
CAAATGGGCGGTAGGCGTGTACGGTGGGAGGTCTATATAAGCAGAGCTCTCTGGCTAACTAGAGAAGAAA
GGAGACCCGCAGCTAAGTTTTAGAGCTAGAAATAGCAAGTTAAAATAAGGCTAGTCCGTTATCAACTTGA
AAAAGTGGCACCGAGTCGGTGCTTTTGAAAGGAGACCCGCAGCTAATGGCTCGGCAGTGATGCGCCAGGT
GTGGGCCTCGCTCGAATGGGGAGGAGAGTGTGAAAACAGAGAGACACACACACTGGGAAAGGGAGACACC
CAGACACAGAGGATGCAAATGGAATTCCGCACACAGAAAAGGGAGCGCTTAAGGCGCGCAGCGAGTTCCA
CAGGGGCAACAGGACTTGATGGCCTGATTTGAATTTGGATTGGCTCTTCATAGAAGAAAACATCTTTTGG
TTTGGCTTATCTCCGGGCTATTTCAGGTTATTTACTGAGCAGCGGAAGAAGGAAGGAAATTTCTAATAGC
GCGTGAAGCAAGGTAACCCTTCGAAAGCAAAGAGAGGTGACAGCCACCTTAGTGGAGTCCGCCCCGGTGC
ATCTCTCCGCTGCAGCCCCGCCGACTTGCAGTCCTTCTCCTGCTGGGGCGATCGGCTCAGATGCGGCCAG
TTCTTCGAGGATTGGAATTCTCTGAACTTCAAACGCTGTGGGTTTGGCTTCCGCCCGGCTAGGAGGGATA
GAGGGTGGCTGAGAATCCTAGGGAGCCAAGGGGAGATAAGTCGCGCCAGTCGTTTTAAATGGAATCTAAA
CCTTTGCTTGGGCCACCACTTTCTGGAGTTTCAAAAGTAGACTGTACGCTAAGGGTCATATCTTTTTTTG
TTTGGTTTGTGTCTTGGTTGGCGTCTTAAAGGCGGAAAGAACCAGCTGGGGCTCTAGGGGGTATCCCC
[124 nt withheld, positions 1679-1802]
C
[91 nt withheld, positions 1804-1894]
A
[49 nt withheld, positions 1896-1944]
CCTTTGACGTTGGAGTCCACGTTCTTT
[37 nt withheld, positions 1972-2008]
ACCCTATCTCGGTCTATTCTTTTGATTTATAAGGGATTTTGCCGATTTCGGCCTATTGGTTAAAAAATGA
GCTGATTTAACAAAAATTTAACGCGAATTAATTCTGTGGAATGTGTGTCAGTTAGGGTGTGGAAAGTCCC
CAGGCTCCCCAGCAGGCAGAAGTATGCAAAGCATGCATCTCAATTAGTCAGCAACCAGGTGTGGAAAGTC
CCCAGGCTCCCCAGCAGGCAGAAGTATGCAAAGCATGCATCTCAATTAGTCAGCAACCATAGTCCCGCCC
CTAACTCCGCCCATCCCGCCCCTAACTCCGCCCAGTTCCGCCCATTCTCCGCCCCATGGCTGACTAATTT
TTTTTATTTATGCAGAGGCCGAGGCCGCCTCTGCCTCTGAGCTATTCCAGAAGTAGTGAGGAGGCTTTTT
TGGAGGCCTAGGCTTTTGCAAAAAGCTCCCGGGAGCTTGTATATCCATTTTCGGATCTGATCAAGAGACA
GGATGAGGATCGTTTCGCATGATTGAACAAGATGGATTGCACGCAGGTTCTCCGGCCGCTTGGGTGGAGA
GGCTATTCGGCTATGACTGGGCACAACAGACAATCGGCTGCTCTGATGCCGCCGTGTTCCGGCTGTCAGC
GCAGGGGCGCCCGGTTCTTTTTGTCAAGACCGACCTGTCCGGTGCCCTGAATGAACTGCAGGACGAGGCA
GCGCGGCTATCGTGGCTGGCCACGACGGGCGTTCCTTGCGCAGCTGTGCTCGACGTTGTCACTGAAGCGG
GAAGGGACTGGCTGCTATTGGGCGAAGTGCCGGGGCAGGATCTCCTGTCATCTCACCTTGCTCCTGCCGA
GAAAGTATCCATCATGGCTGATGCAATGCGGCGGCTGCATACGCTTGATCCGGCTACCTGCCCATTCGAC
CACCAAGCGAAACATCGCATCGAGCGAGCACGTACTCGGATGGAAGCCGGTCTTGTCGATCAGGATGATC
TGGACGAAGAGCATCAGGGGCTCGCGCCAGCCGAACTGTTCGCCAGGCTCAAGGCGCGCATGCCCGACGG
CGAGGATCTCGTCGTGACCCATGGCGATGCCTGCTTGCCGAATATCATGGTGGAAAATGGCCGCTTTTCT
GGATTCATCGACTGTGGCCGGCTGGGTGTGGCGGACCGCTATCAGGACATAGCGTTGGCTACCCGTGATA
TTGCTGAAGAGCTTGGCGGCGAATGGGCTGACCGCTTCCTCGTGCTTTACGGTATCGCCGCTCCCGATTC
GCAGCGCATCGCCTTCTATCGCCTTCTTGACGAGTTCTTCTGAGCGGGACTCTGGGGTTCGAAATGACCG
ACCAAGCGACGCCCAACCTGCCATCACGAGATTTCGATTCCACCGCCGCCTTCTATGAAAGGTTGGGCTT
CGGAATCGTTTTCCGGGACGCCGGCTGGATGATCCTCCAGCGCGGGGATCTCATGCTGGAGTTCTTCGCC
CACCCCAACTTGTTTATTGCAGCTTATAATGGTTACAAATAAAGCAATAGCATCACAAATTTCACAAATA
AAGCATTTTTTTCACTGCATTCTAGTTGTGGTTTGTCCAAACTCATCAATGTATCTTATCATGTCTGTAT
ACCGTCGACCTCTAGCTAGAGCTTGGCGTAATCATGGTCATAGCTGTTTCCTGTGTGAAATTGTTATCCG
CTCACAATTCCACACAACATACGAGCCGGAAGCATAAAGTGTAAAGCCTGGGGTGCCTAATGAGTGAGCT
AACTCACATTAATTGCGTTGCGCTCACTGCCCGCTTTCCAGTCGGGAAACCTGTCGTGCCAGCTGCATTA
ATGAATCGGCCAACGCGCGGGGAGAGGCGGTTTGCGTATTGGGCGCTCTTCCGCTTCCTCGCTCACTGAC
TCGCTGCGCTCGGTCGTTCGGCTGCGGCGAGCGGTATCAGCTCACTCAAAGGCGGTAATACGGTTATCCA
CAGAATCAGGGGATAACGCAGGAAAGAACATGTGAGCAAAAGGCCAGCAAAAGGCCAGGAACCGTAAAAA
GGCCGCGTTGCTGGCGTTTTTCCATAGGCTCCGCCCCCCTGACGAGCATCACAAAAATCGACGCTCAAGT
CAGAGGTGGCGAAACCCGACAGGACTATAAAGATACCAGGCGTTTCCCCCTGGAAGCTCCCTCGTGCGCT
CTCCTGTTCCGACCCTGCCGCTTACCGGATACCTGTCCGCCTTTCTCCCTTCGGGAAGCGTGGCGCTTTC
TCATAGCTCACGCTGTAGGTATCTCAGTTCGGTGTAGGTCGTTCGCTCCAAGCTGGGCTGTGTGCACGAA
CCCCCCGTTCAGCCCGACCGCTGCGCCTTATCCGGTAACTATCGTCTTGAGTCCAACCCGGTAAGACACG
ACTTATCGCCACTGGCAGCAGCCACTGGTAACAGGATTAGCAGAGCGAGGTATGTAGGCGGTGCTACAGA
GTTCTTGAAGTGGTGGCCTAACTACGGCTACACTAGAAGAACAGTATTTGGTATCTGCGCTCTGCTGAAG
CCAGTTACCTTCGGAAAAAGAGTTGGTAGCTCTTGATCCGGCAAACAAACCACCGCTGGTAGCGGTTTTT
TTGTTTGCAAGCAGCAGATTACGCGCAGAAAAAAAGGATCTCAAGAAGATCCTTTGATCTTTTCTACGGG
GTCTGACGCTCAGTGGAACGAAAACTCACGTTAAGGGATTTTGGTCATGAGATTATCAAAAAGGATCTTC
ACCTAGATCCTTTTAAATTAAAAATGAAGTTTTAAATCAATCTAAAGTATATATGAGTAAACTTGGTCTG
ACAGTTACCAATGCTTAATCAGTGAGGCACCTATCTCAGCGATCTGTCTATTTCGTTCATCCATAGTTGC
CTGACTCCCCGTCGTGTAGATAACTACGATACGGGAGGGCTTACCATCTGGCCCCAGTGCTGCAATGATA
CCGCGAGACCCACGCTCACCGGCTCCAGATTTATCAGCAATAAACCAGCCAGCCGGAAGGGCCGAGCGCA
GAAGTGGTCCTGCAACTTTATCCGCCTCCATCCAGTCTATTAATTGTTGCCGGGAAGCTAGAGTAAGTAG
TTCGCCAGTTAATAGTTTGCGCAACGTTGTTGCCATTGCTACAGGCATCGTGGTGTCACGCTCGTCGTTT
GGTATGGCTTCATTCAGCTCCGGTTCCCAACGATCAAGGCGAGTTACATGATCCCCCATGTTGTGCAAAA
AAGCGGTTAGCTCCTTCGGTCCTCCGATCGTTGTCAGAAGTAAGTTGGCCGCAGTGTTATCACTCATGGT
TATGGCAGCACTGCATAATTCTCTTACTGTCATGCCATCCGTAAGATGCTTTTCTGTGACTGGTGAGTAC
TCAACCAAGTCATTCTGAGAATAGTGTATGCGGCGACCGAGTTGCTCTTGCCCGGCGTCAATACGGGATA
ATACCGCGCCACATAGCAGAACTTTAAAAGTGCTCATCATTGGAAAACGTTCTTCGGGGCGAAAACTCTC
AAGGATCTTACCGCTGTTGAGATCCAGTTCGATGTAACCCACTCGTGCACCCAACTGATCTTCAGCATCT
TTTACTTTCACCAGCGTTTCTGGGTGAGCAAAAACAGGAAGGCAAAATGCCGCAAAAAAGGGAATAAGGG
CGACACGGAAATGTTGAATACTCATACTCTTCCTTTTTCAATATTATTGAAGCATTTATCAGGGTTATTG
TCTCATGAGCGGATACATATTTGAATGTATTTAGAAAAATAAACAAATAGGGGTTCCGCGCACATTTCCC
CGAAAAGTGCCACCTGACGTC
