Features (pLannotate 1.2.2; 17 found; start..end, strand, type, name):
     18..347     +  promoter       SV40 promoter: SV40 enhancer and early promoter
    414..1205    +  CDS            neo: KKA2_KLEPN - Also known as kan, nptII. Experimental evidence at protein level: Swiss-Prot protein existence level 1. Resistance to kanamycin, neomycin, paromomycin, ribostamycin, butirosin and gentamicin B. From Klebsiella pneumoniae.
   1229..1387    +  CDS            ble (fragment): BLE_KLEPN - Experimental evidence at protein level: Swiss-Prot protein existence level 1. Binding protein with a strong affinity to the bleomycin family of antibiotics. Binds to CL990; an antimitotic-antibiotic compound. From Klebsiella pneumoniae.
   1382..1503    +  polyA_signal   SV40 poly(A) signal: SV40 polyadenylation signal
   1576..1592    -  protein_bind   lac operator: The lac repressor binds to the lac operator to inhibit transcription in E. coli. This inhibition can be relieved by adding lactose or isopropyl-β-D-thiogalactopyranoside (IPTG). lac repressor encoded by lacI
   1600..1630    -  promoter       lac promoter: promoter for the E. coli lac operon
   1645..1666    -  protein_bind   CAP binding site: CAP binding activates transcription in the presence of cAMP. E. coli catabolite activator protein
   1679..1771    -  CDS            lacI (fragment): lac repressor; lacI; The lac repressor binds to the lac operator to inhibit transcription in E. coli. This inhibition can be relieved by adding lactose or isopropyl-β-D-thiogalactopyranoside (IPTG).
   1954..2542    -  rep_origin     ori: high-copy-number ColE1/pMB1/pBR322/pUC origin of replication
   2713..3573    -  CDS            AmpR: β-lactamase; bla; confers resistance to ampicillin, carbenicillin, and related antibiotics
   3574..3678    -  promoter       AmpR promoter: bla
   3737..3789    -  misc_feature   bom (fragment): basis of mobility region from pBR322
   3944..4323    +  enhancer       CMV enhancer: human cytomegalovirus immediate early enhancer
   4324..4527    +  promoter       CMV promoter: human cytomegalovirus (CMV) immediate early promoter
   4566..4641    +  misc_RNA       gRNA scaffold: guide RNA scaffold for the Streptococcus pyogenes CRISPR/Cas9 system
   5349..5367    +  promoter       SV40 promoter (fragment): SV40 enhancer and early promoter
   5388..4       +  rep_origin     f1 ori (across the origin) (sequence partly withheld): f1 bacteriophage origin of replication; arrow indicates direction of (+) strand synthesis
>Addgene plasmid #92165 | CMV-sgE1TSS-short-3'box | addgene full sequence | sequence record 182482 | Addgene NGS Result
AATTAATTCTGTGGAATGTGTGTCAGTTAGGGTGTGGAAAGTCCCCAGGCTCCCCAGCAGGCAGAAGTAT
GCAAAGCATGCATCTCAATTAGTCAGCAACCAGGTGTGGAAAGTCCCCAGGCTCCCCAGCAGGCAGAAGT
ATGCAAAGCATGCATCTCAATTAGTCAGCAACCATAGTCCCGCCCCTAACTCCGCCCATCCCGCCCCTAA
CTCCGCCCAGTTCCGCCCATTCTCCGCCCCATGGCTGACTAATTTTTTTTATTTATGCAGAGGCCGAGGC
CGCCTCTGCCTCTGAGCTATTCCAGAAGTAGTGAGGAGGCTTTTTTGGAGGCCTAGGCTTTTGCAAAAAG
CTCCCGGGAGCTTGTATATCCATTTTCGGATCTGATCAAGAGACAGGATGAGGATCGTTTCGCATGATTG
AACAAGATGGATTGCACGCAGGTTCTCCGGCCGCTTGGGTGGAGAGGCTATTCGGCTATGACTGGGCACA
ACAGACAATCGGCTGCTCTGATGCCGCCGTGTTCCGGCTGTCAGCGCAGGGGCGCCCGGTTCTTTTTGTC
AAGACCGACCTGTCCGGTGCCCTGAATGAACTGCAGGACGAGGCAGCGCGGCTATCGTGGCTGGCCACGA
CGGGCGTTCCTTGCGCAGCTGTGCTCGACGTTGTCACTGAAGCGGGAAGGGACTGGCTGCTATTGGGCGA
AGTGCCGGGGCAGGATCTCCTGTCATCTCACCTTGCTCCTGCCGAGAAAGTATCCATCATGGCTGATGCA
ATGCGGCGGCTGCATACGCTTGATCCGGCTACCTGCCCATTCGACCACCAAGCGAAACATCGCATCGAGC
GAGCACGTACTCGGATGGAAGCCGGTCTTGTCGATCAGGATGATCTGGACGAAGAGCATCAGGGGCTCGC
GCCAGCCGAACTGTTCGCCAGGCTCAAGGCGCGCATGCCCGACGGCGAGGATCTCGTCGTGACCCATGGC
GATGCCTGCTTGCCGAATATCATGGTGGAAAATGGCCGCTTTTCTGGATTCATCGACTGTGGCCGGCTGG
GTGTGGCGGACCGCTATCAGGACATAGCGTTGGCTACCCGTGATATTGCTGAAGAGCTTGGCGGCGAATG
GGCTGACCGCTTCCTCGTGCTTTACGGTATCGCCGCTCCCGATTCGCAGCGCATCGCCTTCTATCGCCTT
CTTGACGAGTTCTTCTGAGCGGGACTCTGGGGTTCGAAATGACCGACCAAGCGACGCCCAACCTGCCATC
ACGAGATTTCGATTCCACCGCCGCCTTCTATGAAAGGTTGGGCTTCGGAATCGTTTTCCGGGACGCCGGC
TGGATGATCCTCCAGCGCGGGGATCTCATGCTGGAGTTCTTCGCCCACCCCAACTTGTTTATTGCAGCTT
ATAATGGTTACAAATAAAGCAATAGCATCACAAATTTCACAAATAAAGCATTTTTTTCACTGCATTCTAG
TTGTGGTTTGTCCAAACTCATCAATGTATCTTATCATGTCTGTATACCGTCGACCTCTAGCTAGAGCTTG
GCGTAATCATGGTCATAGCTGTTTCCTGTGTGAAATTGTTATCCGCTCACAATTCCACACAACATACGAG
CCGGAAGCATAAAGTGTAAAGCCTGGGGTGCCTAATGAGTGAGCTAACTCACATTAATTGCGTTGCGCTC
ACTGCCCGCTTTCCAGTCGGGAAACCTGTCGTGCCAGCTGCATTAATGAATCGGCCAACGCGCGGGGAGA
GGCGGTTTGCGTATTGGGCGCTCTTCCGCTTCCTCGCTCACTGACTCGCTGCGCTCGGTCGTTCGGCTGC
GGCGAGCGGTATCAGCTCACTCAAAGGCGGTAATACGGTTATCCACAGAATCAGGGGATAACGCAGGAAA
GAACATGTGAGCAAAAGGCCAGCAAAAGGCCAGGAACCGTAAAAAGGCCGCGTTGCTGGCGTTTTTCCAT
AGGCTCCGCCCCCCTGACGAGCATCACAAAAATCGACGCTCAAGTCAGAGGTGGCGAAACCCGACAGGAC
TATAAAGATACCAGGCGTTTCCCCCTGGAAGCTCCCTCGTGCGCTCTCCTGTTCCGACCCTGCCGCTTAC
CGGATACCTGTCCGCCTTTCTCCCTTCGGGAAGCGTGGCGCTTTCTCATAGCTCACGCTGTAGGTATCTC
AGTTCGGTGTAGGTCGTTCGCTCCAAGCTGGGCTGTGTGCACGAACCCCCCGTTCAGCCCGACCGCTGCG
CCTTATCCGGTAACTATCGTCTTGAGTCCAACCCGGTAAGACACGACTTATCGCCACTGGCAGCAGCCAC
TGGTAACAGGATTAGCAGAGCGAGGTATGTAGGCGGTGCTACAGAGTTCTTGAAGTGGTGGCCTAACTAC
GGCTACACTAGAAGAACAGTATTTGGTATCTGCGCTCTGCTGAAGCCAGTTACCTTCGGAAAAAGAGTTG
GTAGCTCTTGATCCGGCAAACAAACCACCGCTGGTAGCGGTGGTTTTTTTGTTTGCAAGCAGCAGATTAC
GCGCAGAAAAAAAGGATCTCAAGAAGATCCTTTGATCTTTTCTACGGGGTCTGACGCTCAGTGGAACGAA
AACTCACGTTAAGGGATTTTGGTCATGAGATTATCAAAAAGGATCTTCACCTAGATCCTTTTAAATTAAA
AATGAAGTTTTAAATCAATCTAAAGTATATATGAGTAAACTTGGTCTGACAGTTACCAATGCTTAATCAG
TGAGGCACCTATCTCAGCGATCTGTCTATTTCGTTCATCCATAGTTGCCTGACTCCCCGTCGTGTAGATA
ACTACGATACGGGAGGGCTTACCATCTGGCCCCAGTGCTGCAATGATACCGCGAGACCCACGCTCACCGG
CTCCAGATTTATCAGCAATAAACCAGCCAGCCGGAAGGGCCGAGCGCAGAAGTGGTCCTGCAACTTTATC
CGCCTCCATCCAGTCTATTAATTGTTGCCGGGAAGCTAGAGTAAGTAGTTCGCCAGTTAATAGTTTGCGC
AACGTTGTTGCCATTGCTACAGGCATCGTGGTGTCACGCTCGTCGTTTGGTATGGCTTCATTCAGCTCCG
GTTCCCAACGATCAAGGCGAGTTACATGATCCCCCATGTTGTGCAAAAAAGCGGTTAGCTCCTTCGGTCC
TCCGATCGTTGTCAGAAGTAAGTTGGCCGCAGTGTTATCACTCATGGTTATGGCAGCACTGCATAATTCT
CTTACTGTCATGCCATCCGTAAGATGCTTTTCTGTGACTGGTGAGTACTCAACCAAGTCATTCTGAGAAT
AGTGTATGCGGCGACCGAGTTGCTCTTGCCCGGCGTCAATACGGGATAATACCGCGCCACATAGCAGAAC
TTTAAAAGTGCTCATCATTGGAAAACGTTCTTCGGGGCGAAAACTCTCAAGGATCTTACCGCTGTTGAGA
TCCAGTTCGATGTAACCCACTCGTGCACCCAACTGATCTTCAGCATCTTTTACTTTCACCAGCGTTTCTG
GGTGAGCAAAAACAGGAAGGCAAAATGCCGCAAAAAAGGGAATAAGGGCGACACGGAAATGTTGAATACT
CATACTCTTCCTTTTTCAATATTATTGAAGCATTTATCAGGGTTATTGTCTCATGAGCGGATACATATTT
GAATGTATTTAGAAAAATAAACAAATAGGGGTTCCGCGCACATTTCCCCGAAAAGTGCCACCTGACGTCG
ACGGATCGGGAGATCTCCCGATCCCCTATGGTGCACTCTCAGTACAATCTGCTCTGATGCCGCATAGTTA
AGCCAGTATCTGCTCCCTGCTTGTGTGTTGGAGGTCGCTGAGTAGTGCGCGAGCAAAATTTAAGCTACAA
CAAGGCAAGGCTTGACCGACAATTGCATGAAGAATCTGCTTAGGGTTAGGCGTTTTGCGCTGCTTCGCGA
TGTACGGGCCAGATATACGCGTTGACATTGATTATTGACTAGTTATTAATAGTAATCAATTACGGGGTCA
TTAGTTCATAGCCCATATATGGAGTTCCGCGTTACATAACTTACGGTAAATGGCCCGCCTGGCTGACCGC
CCAACGACCCCCGCCCATTGACGTCAATAATGACGTATGTTCCCATAGTAACGCCAATAGGGACTTTCCA
TTGACGTCAATGGGTGGAGTATTTACGGTAAACTGCCCACTTGGCAGTACATCAAGTGTATCATATGCCA
AGTACGCCCCCTATTGACGTCAATGACGGTAAATGGCCCGCCTGGCATTATGCCCAGTACATGACCTTAT
GGGACTTTCCTACTTGGCAGTACATCTACGTATTAGTCATCGCTATTACCATGGTGATGCGGTTTTGGCA
GTACATCAATGGGCGTGGATAGCGGTTTGACTCACGGGGATTTCCAAGTCTCCACCCCATTGACGTCAAT
GGGAGTTTGTTTTGGCACCAAAATCAACGGGACTTTCCAAAATGTCGTAACAACTCCGCCCCATTGACGC
AAATGGGCGGTAGGCGTGTACGGTGGGAGGTCTATATAAGCAGAGCTCTCTGGCTAACTAGAGAAGAAAG
GAGACCCGCAGCTAAGTTTTAGAGCTAGAAATAGCAAGTTAAAATAAGGCTAGTCCGTTATCAACTTGAA
AAAGTGGCACCGAGTCGGTGCTTTTGAAAGGAGACCCGCAGCTAATGGCTCGGCAGTGATGCGCCAGGTG
TGGGCCTCGCTCGAATGGGGAGGAGAGTGTGAAAACAGAGAGACACACACACTGGGAAAGGGAGACACCC
AGACACAGAGGATGCAAATGGAATTCCGCACACAGAAAAGGGAGCGCTTAAGGCGCGCAGCGAGTTCCAC
AGGGGCAACAGGACTTGATGGCCTGATTTGAATTTGGATTGGCTCTTCATAGAAGAAAACATCTTTTGGT
TTGGCTTATCTCCGGACTATTTCAGGTTATTTACTGAGCAGCGGAAGAAGGAAGGAAATTTCTAATAGCG
CGTGAAGCAAGGTAACCCTTCGAAAGCAAAGAGAGGTGACAGCCACCTTAGTGGAGTCCGCCCCGGTGCA
TCTCTCCGCTGCAGCCCCGCCGACTTGCAGTCCTTCTCCTGCTGGGGCGATCGGCTCAGATGCGGCCAGT
TCTTCGAGGATTGGAATTCTCTGAACTTCAAACGCTGTGGGTTTGGCTTCCGCCCGGCTAGGAGGGATAG
AGGGTGGCTGAGAATCCTAGGGAGCCAAGGGGAGATAAGTCGCGCCAGTCGTTTTAAATGGAATCTAAAC
CTTTGCTTGGGCCACCACTTTCTGGAGTTTCAAAAGTAGACTGTACGCTAAGGGTCATATCTTTTTTTGT
TTGGTTTGTGTCTTGGTTGGCGTCTTAAAGGCGGAAAGAACCAGCTGGGGCTCTAGGGGGTATCCCC
[124 nt withheld, positions 5388-5511]
C
[91 nt withheld, positions 5513-5603]
A
[49 nt withheld, positions 5605-5653]
CCTTTGACGTTGGAGTCCACGTTCTTT
[37 nt withheld, positions 5681-5717]
ACCCTATCTCGGTCTATTCTTTTGATTTATAAGGGATTTTGCCGATTTCGGCCTATTGGTTAAAAAATGA
GCTGATTTAACAAAAATTTAACGCG
